>Addgene plasmid #143512 | TFORF1511 | addgene full sequence | sequence record 400413 | Addgene NGS Result
TTAATGTAGTCTTATGCAATACTCTTGTAGTCTTGCAACATGGTAACGATGAGTTAGCAACATGCCTTAC
AAGGAGAGAAAAAGCACCGTGCATGCCGATTGGTGGAAGTAAGGTGGTACGATCGTGCCTTATTAGGAAG
GCAACAGACGGGTCTGACATGGATTGGACGAACCACTGAATTGCCGCATTGCAGAGATATTGTATTTAAG
TGCCTAGCTCGATACATAAACGGGTCTCTCTGGTTAGACCAGATCTGAGCCTGGGAGCTCTCTGGCTAAC
TAGGGAACCCACTGCTTAAGCCTCAATAAAGCTTGCCTTGAGTGCTTCAAGTAGTGTGTGCCCGTCTGTT
GTGTGACTCTGGTAACTAGAGATCCCTCAGACCCTTTTAGTCAGTGTGGAAAATCTCTAGCAGTGGCGCC
CGAACAGGGACTTGAAAGCGAAAGGGAAACCAGAGGAGCTCTCTCGACGCAGGACTCGGCTTGCTGAAGC
GCGCACGGCAAGAGGCGAGGGGCGGCGACTGGTGAGTACGCCAAAAATTTTGACTAGCGGAGGCTAGAAG
GAGAGAGATGGGTGCGAGAGCGTCAGTATTAAGCGGGGGAGAATTAGATCGCGATGGGAAAAAATTCGGT
TAAGGCCAGGGGGAAAGAAAAAATATAAATTAAAACATATAGTATGGGCAAGCAGGGAGCTAGAACGATT
CGCAGTTAATCCTGGCCTGTTAGAAACATCAGAAGGCTGTAGACAAATACTGGGACAGCTACAACCATCC
CTTCAGACAGGATCAGAAGAACTTAGATCATTATATAATACAGTAGCAACCCTCTATTGTGTGCATCAAA
GGATAGAGATAAAAGACACCAAGGAAGCTTTAGACAAGATAGAGGAAGAGCAAAACAAAAGTAAGACCAC
CGCACAGCAAGCGGCCGCTGATCTTCAGACCTGGAGGAGGAGATATGAGGGACAATTGGAGAAGTGAATT
ATATAAATATAAAGTAGTAAAAATTGAACCATTAGGAGTAGCACCCACCAAGGCAAAGAGAAGAGTGGTG
CAGAGAGAAAAAAGAGCAGTGGGAATAGGAGCTTTGTTCCTTGGGTTCTTGGGAGCAGCAGGAAGCACTA
TGGGCGCAGCGTCAATGACGCTGACGGTACAGGCCAGACAATTATTGTCTGGTATAGTGCAGCAGCAGAA
CAATTTGCTGAGGGCTATTGAGGCGCAACAGCATCTGTTGCAACTCACAGTCTGGGGCATCAAGCAGCTC
CAGGCAAGAATCCTGGCTGTGGAAAGATACCTAAAGGATCAACAGCTCCTGGGGATTTGGGGTTGCTCTG
GAAAACTCATTTGCACCACTGCTGTGCCTTGGAATGCTAGTTGGAGTAATAAATCTCTGGAACAGATTTG
GAATCACACGACCTGGATGGAGTGGGACAGAGAAATTAACAATTACACAAGCTTAATACACTCCTTAATT
GAAGAATCGCAAAACCAGCAAGAAAAGAATGAACAAGAATTATTGGAATTAGATAAATGGGCAAGTTTGT
GGAATTGGTTTAACATAACAAATTGGCTGTGGTATATAAAATTATTCATAATGATAGTAGGAGGCTTGGT
AGGTTTAAGAATAGTTTTTGCTGTACTTTCTATAGTGAATAGAGTTAGGCAGGGATATTCACCATTATCG
TTTCAGACCCACCTCCCAACCCCGAGGGGACCCATGCATTGCATCTCAATTAGTCAGCAACCAGGTGTGG
AAAGTCCCCAGGCTCCCCAGCAGGCAGAAGTATGCAAAGCATGCGTCTCAATTAGTCAGCAACCATAGTC
CCGCCCCTAACTCCGCCCATCCCGCCCCTAACTCCGCCCAGTTCCGCCCATTCTCCGCCCCATGGCTGAC
TAATTTTTTTTATTTATGCAGAGGCCGAGGCCGCCTCGGCCTCTGAGCTATTCCAGAAGTAGTGAGGAGG
CTTTTTTGGAGGCCTAGGCTTTTGCAAAAAGCTTTCTAGAGGTACCACCGGAGCTTACCATGACCGAGTA
CAAGCCCACGGTGCGCCTCGCCACCCGCGACGACGTCCCCAGGGCCGTACGCACCCTCGCCGCCGCGTTC
GCCGACTACCCCGCCACGCGCCACACCGTCGATCCGGACCGCCACATCGAGCGGGTCACCGAGCTGCAAG
AACTCTTCCTCACGCGCGTCGGGCTCGACATCGGCAAGGTGTGGGTCGCGGACGACGGCGCCGCCGTGGC
GGTCTGGACCACGCCGGAGAGCGTCGAAGCGGGGGCGGTGTTCGCCGAGATCGGCCCGCGCATGGCCGAG
TTGAGCGGTTCCCGGCTGGCCGCGCAGCAACAGATGGAAGGCCTCCTGGCGCCGCACCGGCCCAAGGAGC
CCGCGTGGTTCCTGGCCACCGTCGGCGTCTCGCCCGACCACCAGGGCAAGGGTCTGGGCAGCGCCGTCGT
GCTCCCCGGAGTGGAGGCGGCCGAGCGCGCCGGGGTGCCCGCCTTCCTGGAGACCTCCGCGCCCCGCAAC
CTCCCCTTCTACGAGCGGCTCGGCTTCACCGTCACCGCCGACGTCGAGGTGCCCGAAGGACCGCGCACCT
GGTGCATGACCCGCAAGCCCGGTGCCAGTTAACGAATTCTAGATCTTGAGACAAATGGCAGTATTCATCC
ACAATTTTAAAAGAAAAGGGGGGATTGGGGGGTACAGTGCAGGGGAAAGAATAGTAGACATAATAGCAAC
AGACATACAAACTAAAGAATTACAAAAACAAATTACAAAAATTCAAAATTTTCGGGTTTATTACAGGGAC
AGCAGAGATCCACTTTGGCGCCGGCTCGAGGCCTGCAGGTGCAAAGATGGATAAAGTTTTAAACAGAGAG
GAATCTTTGCAGCTAATGGACCTTCTAGGTCTTGAAAGGAGTGGGAATTGGCTCCGGTGCCCGTCAGTGG
GCAGAGCGCACATCGCCCACAGTCCCCGAGAAGTTGGGGGGAGGGGTCGGCAATTGAACCGGTGCCTAGA
GAAGGTGGCGCGGGGTAAACTGGGAAAGTGATGTCGTGTACTGGCTCCGCCTTTTTCCCGAGGGTGGGGG
AGAACCGTATATAAGTGCAGTAGTCGCCGTGAACGTTCTTTTTCGCAACGGGTTTGCCGCCAGAACACAG
GTAAGTGCCGTGTGTGGTTCCCGCGGGCCTGGCCTCTTTACGGGTTATGGCCCTTGCGTGCCTTGAATTA
CTTCCACCTGGCTGCAGTACGTGATTCTTGATCCCGAGCTTCGGGTTGGAAGTGGGTGGGAGAGTTCGAG
GCCTTGCGCTTAAGGAGCCCCTTCGCCTCGTGCTTGAGTTGAGGCCTGGCCTGGGCGCTGGGGCCGCCGC
GTGCGAATCTGGTGGCACCTTCGCGCCTGTCTCGCTGCTTTCGATAAGTCTCTAGCCATTTAAAATTTTT
GATGACCTGCTGCGACGCTTTTTTTCTGGCAAGATAGTCTTGTAAATGCGGGCCAAGATCTGCACACTGG
TATTTCGGTTTTTGGGGCCGCGGGCGGCGACGGGGCCCGTGCGTCCCAGCGCACATGTTCGGCGAGGCGG
GGCCTGCGAGCGCGGCCACCGAGAATCGGACGGGGGTAGTCTCAAGCTGGCCGGCCTGCTCTGGTGCCTG
GCCTCGCGCCGCCGTGTATCGCCCCGCCCTGGGCGGCAAGGCTGGCCCGGTCGGCACCAGTTGCGTGAGC
GGAAAGATGGCCGCTTCCCGGCCCTGCTGCAGGGAGCTCAAAATGGAGGACGCGGCGCTCGGGAGAGCGG
GCGGGTGAGTCACCCACACAAAGGAAAAGGGCCTTTCCGTCCTCAGCCGTCGCTTCATGTGACTCCACGG
AGTACCGGGCGCCGTCCAGGCACCTCGATTAGTTCTCGAGCTTTTGGAGTACGTCGTCTTTAGGTTGGGG
GGAGGGGTTTTATGCGATGGAGTTTCCCCACACTGAGTGGGTGGAGACTGAAGTTAGGCCAGCTTGGCAC
TTGATGTAATTCTCCTTGGAATTTGCCCTTTTTGAGTTTGGATCTTGGTTCATTCTCAAGCCTCAGACAG
TGGTTCAAAGTTTTTTTCTTCCATTTCAGGTGTCGTGAGGCTAGCACCGCCACCATGGCGGGCTGGATCC
AGGCCCAGCAGCTGCAGGGAGACGCGCTGCGCCAGATGCAGGTGCTGTACGGCCAGCACTTCCCCATCGA
GGTCCGGCACTACTTGGCCCAGTGGATTGAGAGCCAGCCATGGGATGCCATTGACTTGGACAATCCCCAG
GACAGAGCCCAAGCCACCCAGCTCCTGGAGGGCCTGGTGCAGGAGCTGCAGAAGAAGGCGGAGCACCAGG
TGGGGGAAGATGGGTTTTTACTGAAGATCAAGCTGGGGCACTACGCCACGCAGCTCCAGAAAACATATGA
CCGCTGCCCCCTGGAGCTGGTCCGCTGCATCCGGCACATTCTGTACAATGAACAGAGGCTGGTCCGAGAA
GCCAACAATTGCAGCTCTCCGGCTGGGATCCTGGTTGACGCCATGTCCCAGAAGCACCTTCAGATCAACC
AGACATTTGAGGAGCTGCGACTGGTCACGCAGGACACAGAGAATGAGCTGAAGAAACTGCAGCAGACTCA
GGAGTACTTCATCATCCAGTACCAGGAGAGCCTGAGGATCCAAGCTCAGTTTGCCCAGCTGGCCCAGCTG
AGCCCCCAGGAGCGTCTGAGCCGGGAGACGGCCCTCCAGCAGAAGCAGGTGTCTCTGGAGGCCTGGTTGC
AGCGTGAGGCACAGACACTGCAGCAGTACCGCGTGGAGCTGGCCGAGAAGCACCAGAAGACCCTGCAGCT
GCTGCGGAAGCAGCAGACCATCATCCTGGATGACGAGCTGATCCAGTGGAAGCGGCGGCAGCAGCTGGCC
GGGAACGGCGGGCCCCCCGAGGGCAGCCTGGACGTGCTACAGTCCTGGTGTGAGAAGTTGGCCGAGATCA
TCTGGCAGAACCGGCAGCAGATCCGCAGGGCTGAGCACCTCTGCCAGCAGCTGCCCATCCCCGGCCCAGT
GGAGGAGATGCTGGCCGAGGTCAACGCCACCATCACGGACATTATCTCAGCCCTGGTGACCAGCACATTC
ATCATTGAGAAGCAGCCTCCTCAGGTCCTGAAGACCCAGACCAAGTTTGCAGCCACCGTACGCCTGCTGG
TGGGCGGGAAGCTGAACGTGCACATGAATCCCCCCCAGGTGAAGGCCACCATCATCAGTGAGCAGCAGGC
CAAGTCTCTGCTTAAAAATGAGAACACCCGCAACGAGTGCAGTGGTGAGATCCTGAACAACTGCTGCGTG
ATGGAGTACCACCAAGCCACGGGCACCCTCAGTGCCCACTTCAGGAACATGTCACTGAAGAGGATCAAGC
GTGCTGACCGGCGGGGTGCAGAGTCCGTGACAGAGGAGAAGTTCACAGTCCTGTTTGAGTCTCAGTTCAG
TGTTGGCAGCAATGAGCTTGTGTTCCAGGTGAAGGGCAGGGTGCCATTTGCCGTGCCTGACAAAGTGCTG
TGGCCGCAGCTGTGTGAGGCGCTCAACATGAAATTCAAGGCCGAAGTGCAGAGCAACCGGGGCCTGACCA
AGGAGAACCTCGTGTTCCTGGCGCAGAAACTGTTCAACAACAGCAGCAGCCACCTGGAGGACTACAGTGG
CCTGTCCGTGTCCTGGTCCCAGTTCAACAGGGAGAACTTGCCGGGCTGGAACTACACCTTCTGGCAGTGG
TTTGACGGGGTGATGGAGGTGTTGAAGAAGCACCACAAGCCCCACTGGAATGATGGGGCCATCCTAGGTT
TTGTGAATAAGCAACAGGCCCACGACCTGCTCATCAACAAGCCCGACGGGACCTTCTTGTTGCGCTTTAG
TGACTCAGAAATCGGGGGCATCACCATCGCCTGGAAGTTTGACTCCCCGGAACGCAACCTGTGGAACCTG
AAACCATTCACCACGCGGGATTTCTCCATCAGGTCCCTGGCTGACCGGCTGGGGGACCTGAGCTATCTCA
TCTATGTGTTTCCTGACCGCCCCAAGGATGAGGTCTTCTCCAAGTACTACACTCCTGTGCTGGCTAAAGC
TGTTGATGGATATGTGAAACCACAGATCAAGCAAGTGGTCCCTGAGTTTGTGAATGCATCTGCAGATGCT
GGGGGCAGCAGCGCCACGTACATGGACCAGGCCCCCTCCCCAGCTGTGTGCCCCCAGGCTCCCTATAACA
TGTACCCACAGAACCCTGACCATGTACTCGATCAGGATGGAGAATTCGACCTGGATGAGACCATGGATGT
GGCCAGGCACGTGGAGGAACTCTTACGCCGACCAATGGACAGTCTTGACTCCCGCCTCTCGCCCCCTGCC
GGTCTTTTCACCTCTGCCAGAGGCTCCCTCTCATAGTAATGAACTAGTCCGTAACTTGAAAGTATTTCGA
TTTCTTGGCTTTATATATCTTGTGGAAAGGACGATACAAGGCACACGTGTCTCACGTCACGCGTTAAGTC
GACAATCAACCTCTGGATTACAAAATTTGTGAAAGATTGACTGGTATTCTTAACTATGTTGCTCCTTTTA
CGCTATGTGGATACGCTGCTTTAATGCCTTTGTATCATGCTATTGCTTCCCGTATGGCTTTCATTTTCTC
CTCCTTGTATAAATCCTGGTTGCTGTCTCTTTATGAGGAGTTGTGGCCCGTTGTCAGGCAACGTGGCGTG
GTGTGCACTGTGTTTGCTGACGCAACCCCCACTGGTTGGGGCATTGCCACCACCTGTCAGCTCCTTTCCG
GGACTTTCGCTTTCCCCCTCCCTATTGCCACGGCGGAACTCATCGCCGCCTGCCTTGCCCGCTGCTGGAC
AGGGGCTCGGCTGTTGGGCACTGACAATTCCGTGGTGTTGTCGGGGAAATCATCGTCCTTTCCTTGGCTG
CTCGCCTGTGTTGCCACCTGGATTCTGCGCGGGACGTCCTTCTGCTACGTCCCTTCGGCCCTCAATCCAG
CGGACCTTCCTTCCCGCGGCCTGCTGCCGGCTCTGCGGCCTCTTCCGCGTCTTCGCCTTCGCCCTCAGAC
GAGTCGGATCTCCCTTTGGGCCGCCTCCCCGCGTCGACTTTAAGACCAATGACTTACAAGGCAGCTGTAG
ATCTTAGCCACTTTTTAAAAGAAAAGGGGGGACTGGAAGGGCTAATTCACTCCCAACGAAGACAAGATCT
GCTTTTTGCTTGTACTGGGTCTCTCTGGTTAGACCAGATCTGAGCCTGGGAGCTCTCTGGCTAACTAGGG
AACCCACTGCTTAAGCCTCAATAAAGCTTGCCTTGAGTGCTTCAAGTAGTGTGTGCCCGTCTGTTGTGTG
ACTCTGGTAACTAGAGATCCCTCAGACCCTTTTAGTCAGTGTGGAAAATCTCTAGCAGTACGTATAGTAG
TTCATGTCATCTTATTATTCAGTATTTATAACTTGCAAAGAAATGAATATCAGAGAGTGAGAGGAACTTG
TTTATTGCAGCTTATAATGGTTACAAATAAAGCAATAGCATCACAAATTTCACAAATAAAGCATTTTTTT
CACTGCATTCTAGTTGTGGTTTGTCCAAACTCATCAATGTATCTTATCATGTCTGGCTCTAGCTATCCCG
CCCCTAACTCCGCCCATCCCGCCCCTAACTCCGCCCAGTTCCGCCCATTCTCCGCCCCATGGCTGACTAA
TTTTTTTTATTTATGCAGAGGCCGAGGCCGCCTCGGCCTCTGAGCTATTCCAGAAGTAGTGAGGAGGCTT
TTTTGGAGGCCTAGGGACGTACCCAATTCGCCCTATAGTGAGTCGTATTACGCGCGCTCACTGGCCGTCG
TTTTACAACGTCGTGACTGGGAAAACCCTGGCGTTACCCAACTTAATCGCCTTGCAGCACATCCCCCTTT
CGCCAGCTGGCGTAATAGCGAAGAGGCCCGCACCGATCGCCCTTCCCAACAGTTGCGCAGCCTGAATGGC
GAATGGG
[124 nt withheld, positions 7988-8111]
C
[91 nt withheld, positions 8113-8203]
A
[49 nt withheld, positions 8205-8253]
CCTTTGACGTTGGAGTCCACGTTCTTT
[37 nt withheld, positions 8281-8317]
ACCCTATCTCGGTCTATTCTTTTGATTTATAAGGGATTTTGCCGATTTCGGCCTATTGGTTAAAAAATGA
GCTGATTTAACAAAAATTTAACGCGAATTTTAACAAAATATTAACGCTTACAATTTAGGTGGCACTTTTC
GGGGAAATGTGCGCGGAACCCCTATTTGTTTATTTTTCTAAATACATTCAAATATGTATCCGCTCATGAG
ACAATAACCCTGATAAATGCTTCAATAATATTGAAAAAGGAAGAGTATGAGTATTCAACATTTCCGTGTC
GCCCTTATTCCCTTTTTTGCGGCATTTTGCCTTCCTGTTTTTGCTCACCCAGAAACGCTGGTGAAAGTAA
AAGATGCTGAAGATCAGTTGGGTGCACGAGTGGGTTACATCGAACTGGATCTCAACAGCGGTAAGATCCT
TGAGAGTTTTCGCCCCGAAGAACGTTTTCCAATGATGAGCACTTTTAAAGTTCTGCTATGTGGCGCGGTA
TTATCCCGTATTGACGCCGGGCAAGAGCAACTCGGTCGCCGCATACACTATTCTCAGAATGACTTGGTTG
AGTACTCACCAGTCACAGAAAAGCATCTTACGGATGGCATGACAGTAAGAGAATTATGCAGTGCTGCCAT
AACCATGAGTGATAACACTGCGGCCAACTTACTTCTGACAACGATCGGAGGACCGAAGGAGCTAACCGCT
TTTTTGCACAACATGGGGGATCATGTAACTCGCCTTGATCGTTGGGAACCGGAGCTGAATGAAGCCATAC
CAAACGACGAGCGTGACACCACGATGCCTGTAGCAATGGCAACAACGTTGCGCAAACTATTAACTGGCGA
ACTACTTACTCTAGCTTCCCGGCAACAATTAATAGACTGGATGGAGGCGGATAAAGTTGCAGGACCACTT
CTGCGCTCGGCCCTTCCGGCTGGCTGGTTTATTGCTGATAAATCTGGAGCCGGTGAGCGTGGGTCTCGCG
GTATCATTGCAGCACTGGGGCCAGATGGTAAGCCCTCCCGTATCGTAGTTATCTACACGACGGGGAGTCA
GGCAACTATGGATGAACGAAATAGACAGATCGCTGAGATAGGTGCCTCACTGATTAAGCATTGGTAACTG
TCAGACCAAGTTTACTCATATATACTTTAGATTGATTTAAAACTTCATTTTTAATTTAAAAGGATCTAGG
TGAAGATCCTTTTTGATAATCTCATGACCAAAATCCCTTAACGTGAGTTTTCGTTCCACTGAGCGTCAGA
CCCCGTAGAAAAGATCAAAGGATCTTCTTGAGATCCTTTTTTTCTGCGCGTAATCTGCTGCTTGCAAACA
AAAAAACCACCGCTACCAGCGGTGGTTTGTTTGCCGGATCAAGAGCTACCAACTCTTTTTCCGAAGGTAA
CTGGCTTCAGCAGAGCGCAGATACCAAATACTGTTCTTCTAGTGTAGCCGTAGTTAGGCCACCACTTCAA
GAACTCTGTAGCACCGCCTACATACCTCGCTCTGCTAATCCTGTTACCAGTGGCTGCTGCCAGTGGCGAT
AAGTCGTGTCTTACCGGGTTGGACTCAAGACGATAGTTACCGGATAAGGCGCAGCGGTCGGGCTGAACGG
GGGGTTCGTGCACACAGCCCAGCTTGGAGCGAACGACCTACACCGAACTGAGATACCTACAGCGTGAGCT
ATGAGAAAGCGCCACGCTTCCCGAAGGGAGAAAGGCGGACAGGTATCCGGTAAGCGGCAGGGTCGGAACA
GGAGAGCGCACGAGGGAGCTTCCAGGGGGAAACGCCTGGTATCTTTATAGTCCTGTCGGGTTTCGCCACC
TCTGACTTGAGCGTCGATTTTTGTGATGCTCGTCAGGGGGGCGGAGCCTATGGAAAAACGCCAGCAACGC
GGCCTTTTTACGGTTCCTGGCCTTTTGCTGGCCTTTTGCTCACATGTTCTTTCCTGCGTTATCCCCTGAT
TCTGTGGATAACCGTATTACCGCCTTTGAGTGAGCTGATACCGCTCGCCGCAGCCGAACGACCGAGCGCA
GCGAGTCAGTGAGCGAGGAAGCGGAAGAGCGCCCAATACGCAAACCGCCTCTCCCCGCGCGTTGGCCGAT
TCATTAATGCAGCTGGCACGACAGGTTTCCCGACTGGAAAGCGGGCAGTGAGCGCAACGCAATTAATGTG
AGTTAGCTCACTCATTAGGCACCCCAGGCTTTACACTTTATGCTTCCGGCTCGTATGTTGTGTGGAATTG
TGAGCGGATAACAATTTCACACAGGAAACAGCTATGACCATGATTACGCCAAGCGCGCAATTAACCCTCA
CTAAAGGGAACAAAAGCTGGAGCTGCAAGC
Features (pLannotate 1.2.2; 31 found; start..end, strand, type, name):
      5..231     +  promoter       RSV promoter: Rous sarcoma virus enhancer/promoter
    232..412     +  LTR            5' LTR (truncated): truncated 5' long terminal repeat (LTR) from HIV-1
    459..584     +  misc_feature   HIV-1 Ψ: packaging signal of human immunodeficiency virus type 1
    568..931     +  CDS            HIV-1 gag (fragment): gag protein from human immunodeficiency virus 1; gag
   1077..1310    +  misc_feature   RRE: The Rev response element (RRE) of HIV-1 allows for Rev-dependent mRNA export from the nucleus to the cytoplasm.
   1687..1713    +  CDS            Rev (fragment): human immunodeficiency virus 1 (HIV-1) Rev protein; rev; enhances nuclear export of unspliced and incompletely spliced viral mRNAs
   1720..1743    +  promoter       SV40 promoter (fragment): SV40 early promoter
   1744..1815    +  promoter       SV40 promoter (fragment): SV40 enhancer and early promoter
   1839..1974    +  rep_origin     SV40 ori: SV40 origin of replication
   2020..2616    +  CDS            PuroR (fragment): puromycin N-acetyltransferase; pac from Streptomyces; confers resistance to puromycin
   2665..2782    +  misc_feature   cPPT/CTS: central polypurine tract and central termination sequence of HIV-1
   2847..2913    +  CDS            small t antigen (fragment): SV40 (simian virus 40) small t antigen
   2920..4098    +  promoter       EF-1α promoter: strong constitutive promoter for human elongation factor EF-1α
   4115..6403    +  CDS            STAT5A: STA5A_HUMAN - Also known as STAT5. Experimental evidence at protein level: Swiss-Prot protein existence level 1. Carries out a dual function: signal transduction and activation of transcription. Mediates cellular responses to the cytokine KITLG/SCF and other growth factors. Mediates cellular responses to ERBB4. May mediate cellular responses to activated FGFR1, FGFR2, FGFR3 and FGFR4. Binds to the GAS element and activates PRL- induced transcription. Regulates the expression of milk proteins during lactation. From Homo sapiens (Human).
   6419..6472    +  promoter       U6 promoter (fragment): RNA polymerase III promoter for human U6 snRNA
   6514..7102    +  misc_feature   WPRE: woodchuck hepatitis virus posttranscriptional regulatory element
   7153..7172    +  misc_feature   cPPT/CTS (fragment): central polypurine tract and central termination sequence of HIV-1
   7174..7407    +  LTR            3' LTR (ΔU3): self-inactivating 3' long terminal repeat (LTR) from HIV-1
   7485..7606    +  polyA_signal   SV40 poly(A) signal: SV40 polyadenylation signal
   7646..7781    +  rep_origin     SV40 ori: SV40 origin of replication
   7802..7820    -  promoter       T7 promoter: promoter for bacteriophage T7 RNA polymerase
   7828..7983    +  CDS            lacZα (fragment): LacZα fragment of β-galactosidase; lacZ fragment
   7988..8416    +  rep_origin     f1 ori (sequence partly withheld): f1 bacteriophage origin of replication; arrow indicates direction of (+) strand synthesis
   8469..8573    +  promoter       AmpR promoter: bla
   8574..9434    +  CDS            AmpR: β-lactamase; bla; confers resistance to ampicillin, carbenicillin, and related antibiotics
   9605..10193   +  rep_origin     ori: high-copy-number ColE1/pMB1/pBR322/pUC origin of replication
  10376..10468   +  CDS            lacI (fragment): lac repressor; lacI; The lac repressor binds to the lac operator to inhibit transcription in E. coli. This inhibition can be relieved by adding lactose or isopropyl-β-D-thiogalactopyranoside (IPTG).
  10481..10502   +  protein_bind   CAP binding site: CAP binding activates transcription in the presence of cAMP. E. coli catabolite activator protein
  10517..10547   +  promoter       lac promoter: promoter for the E. coli lac operon
  10551..10573   +  protein_bind   lac operator (fragment): The lac repressor binds to the lac operator to inhibit transcription in E. coli. This inhibition can be relieved by adding lactose or isopropyl-β-D-thiogalactopyranoside (IPTG). lac repressor encoded by lacI
  10616..10634   +  promoter       T3 promoter: promoter for bacteriophage T3 RNA polymerase
