[The description below was written by a language model from this plasmid's Addgene catalogue record and pLannotate feature annotations shown in this document.]
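Description:
TFORF1511 is a third-generation-style, self-inactivating lentiviral expression plasmid built on the pLX_TRC317 backbone, carrying the human STAT5A open reading frame as one member of a barcoded transcription factor ORF collection. In bacteria it is maintained through a high-copy ColE1/pUC-type origin with ampicillin resistance (AmpR under its own bla promoter). An f1 origin and residual lac/T7/T3 cloning-vector elements are also annotated in the backbone. The depositor notes that the plasmid may recombine, as is common for constructs bearing LTR repeats.

The viral genome is transcribed from an RSV promoter fused to a truncated HIV-1 5' LTR and includes the Ψ packaging signal with a gag fragment, the Rev response element for Rev-dependent nuclear export, a cPPT/CTS, and a ΔU3 3' LTR that inactivates LTR promoter activity after integration. An SV40 poly(A) signal lies downstream. Within this unit, an SV40 early promoter/origin region drives puromycin N-acetyltransferase for selection of transduced mammalian cells. A separate EF-1α promoter drives constitutive expression of STAT5A, a signal transducer and transcriptional activator that responds to cytokine and growth factor signalling. A WPRE downstream of the ORF enhances transcript stability and expression.

According to the record, each ORF in the collection is paired with a unique 24-bp barcode. The barcode is not annotated as a feature, so its exact position is not stated; a short U6 promoter fragment called between the ORF and the WPRE is probably a partial match rather than a functional Pol III promoter. The construct is intended for STAT5A overexpression by lentiviral delivery, particularly in pooled screens where barcode readout identifies which transcription factor each cell received, as in directed differentiation studies.
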