Addgene plasmid #143512: TFORF1511
Purpose: Lentiviral vector for overexpressing transcription factor ORFs with unique 24-bp barcodes. Barcodes facilitate identification of transcription factors in pooled screens.
Depositing lab: Feng Zhang. Depositing organization: Broad Institute. Publication: A transcription factor atlas of directed differentiation. Joung J, Ma S, Tay T, Geiger-Schuller KR, Kirchgatterer PC, Verdine VK, Guo B, Arias-Garcia MA, Allen WE, Singh A, Kuksenko O, Abudayyeh OO, Gootenberg JS, Fu Z, Macrae RK, Buenrostro JD, Regev A, Zhang F. Cell. 2023 Jan 5;186(1):209-229.e26. doi: 10.1016/j.cell.2022.11.026. PubMed 36608654.
Backbone
  Vector backbone: pLX_TRC317
  Backbone manufacturer: Broad Institute Genetic Perturbation Platform
  Backbone size w/o insert (bp): 8264
  Vector type: Mammalian Expression, Lentiviral
  Selectable markers: Puromycin
Growth in bacteria
  Bacterial resistance: Ampicillin, 100 μg/mL
  Growth temperature: 37°C
  Growth strain: NEB Stable
  Copy number: High Copy
Gene/Insert
  Gene/Insert name: STAT5A
  Species: H. sapiens (human)
  Insert size (bp): 2393
  Entrez Gene: STAT5A (a.k.a. MGF, STAT5)
  Promoter: EF1a
  Cloning method: Unknown
  Sequencing primers: 5′ GGGTGGAGACTGAAGTTAGGCCAG; 3′ CACATAGCGTAAAAGGAGCAACATAG
Terms and licenses: Academic/Nonprofit Terms; Industry Terms: Not Available to Industry
Depositor comments: NM_001288720,ENST00000588868 . The transcription factor ORF portion of this plasmid was synthesized by Genewiz. Please test multiple small colonies in case of plasmid recombination. To make this collection available in a timely manner, a portion of this collection was not fully sequenced by Addgene. If an Addgene verified full plasmid sequence is not available, please contact us prior to placing an order to request the full sequence.
How to cite: TFORF1511 was a gift from Feng Zhang (Addgene plasmid # 143512 ; http://n2t.net/addgene:143512 ; RRID:Addgene_143512)
