>Addgene plasmid #143512 | TFORF1511 | depositor partial sequence | sequence record 282666 | Insert
ACCGCCACCATGGCGGGCTGGATCCAGGCCCAGCAGCTGCAGGGAGACGCGCTGCGCCAGATGCAGGTGC
TGTACGGCCAGCACTTCCCCATCGAGGTCCGGCACTACTTGGCCCAGTGGATTGAGAGCCAGCCATGGGA
TGCCATTGACTTGGACAATCCCCAGGACAGAGCCCAAGCCACCCAGCTCCTGGAGGGCCTGGTGCAGGAG
CTGCAGAAGAAGGCGGAGCACCAGGTGGGGGAAGATGGGTTTTTACTGAAGATCAAGCTGGGGCACTACG
CCACGCAGCTCCAGAAAACATATGACCGCTGCCCCCTGGAGCTGGTCCGCTGCATCCGGCACATTCTGTA
CAATGAACAGAGGCTGGTCCGAGAAGCCAACAATTGCAGCTCTCCGGCTGGGATCCTGGTTGACGCCATG
TCCCAGAAGCACCTTCAGATCAACCAGACATTTGAGGAGCTGCGACTGGTCACGCAGGACACAGAGAATG
AGCTGAAGAAACTGCAGCAGACTCAGGAGTACTTCATCATCCAGTACCAGGAGAGCCTGAGGATCCAAGC
TCAGTTTGCCCAGCTGGCCCAGCTGAGCCCCCAGGAGCGTCTGAGCCGGGAGACGGCCCTCCAGCAGAAG
CAGGTGTCTCTGGAGGCCTGGTTGCAGCGTGAGGCACAGACACTGCAGCAGTACCGCGTGGAGCTGGCCG
AGAAGCACCAGAAGACCCTGCAGCTGCTGCGGAAGCAGCAGACCATCATCCTGGATGACGAGCTGATCCA
GTGGAAGCGGCGGCAGCAGCTGGCCGGGAACGGCGGGCCCCCCGAGGGCAGCCTGGACGTGCTACAGTCC
TGGTGTGAGAAGTTGGCCGAGATCATCTGGCAGAACCGGCAGCAGATCCGCAGGGCTGAGCACCTCTGCC
AGCAGCTGCCCATCCCCGGCCCAGTGGAGGAGATGCTGGCCGAGGTCAACGCCACCATCACGGACATTAT
CTCAGCCCTGGTGACCAGCACATTCATCATTGAGAAGCAGCCTCCTCAGGTCCTGAAGACCCAGACCAAG
TTTGCAGCCACCGTACGCCTGCTGGTGGGCGGGAAGCTGAACGTGCACATGAATCCCCCCCAGGTGAAGG
CCACCATCATCAGTGAGCAGCAGGCCAAGTCTCTGCTTAAAAATGAGAACACCCGCAACGAGTGCAGTGG
TGAGATCCTGAACAACTGCTGCGTGATGGAGTACCACCAAGCCACGGGCACCCTCAGTGCCCACTTCAGG
AACATGTCACTGAAGAGGATCAAGCGTGCTGACCGGCGGGGTGCAGAGTCCGTGACAGAGGAGAAGTTCA
CAGTCCTGTTTGAGTCTCAGTTCAGTGTTGGCAGCAATGAGCTTGTGTTCCAGGTGAAGGGCAGGGTGCC
ATTTGCCGTGCCTGACAAAGTGCTGTGGCCGCAGCTGTGTGAGGCGCTCAACATGAAATTCAAGGCCGAA
GTGCAGAGCAACCGGGGCCTGACCAAGGAGAACCTCGTGTTCCTGGCGCAGAAACTGTTCAACAACAGCA
GCAGCCACCTGGAGGACTACAGTGGCCTGTCCGTGTCCTGGTCCCAGTTCAACAGGGAGAACTTGCCGGG
CTGGAACTACACCTTCTGGCAGTGGTTTGACGGGGTGATGGAGGTGTTGAAGAAGCACCACAAGCCCCAC
TGGAATGATGGGGCCATCCTAGGTTTTGTGAATAAGCAACAGGCCCACGACCTGCTCATCAACAAGCCCG
ACGGGACCTTCTTGTTGCGCTTTAGTGACTCAGAAATCGGGGGCATCACCATCGCCTGGAAGTTTGACTC
CCCGGAACGCAACCTGTGGAACCTGAAACCATTCACCACGCGGGATTTCTCCATCAGGTCCCTGGCTGAC
CGGCTGGGGGACCTGAGCTATCTCATCTATGTGTTTCCTGACCGCCCCAAGGATGAGGTCTTCTCCAAGT
ACTACACTCCTGTGCTGGCTAAAGCTGTTGATGGATATGTGAAACCACAGATCAAGCAAGTGGTCCCTGA
GTTTGTGAATGCATCTGCAGATGCTGGGGGCAGCAGCGCCACGTACATGGACCAGGCCCCCTCCCCAGCT
GTGTGCCCCCAGGCTCCCTATAACATGTACCCACAGAACCCTGACCATGTACTCGATCAGGATGGAGAAT
TCGACCTGGATGAGACCATGGATGTGGCCAGGCACGTGGAGGAACTCTTACGCCGACCAATGGACAGTCT
TGACTCCCGCCTCTCGCCCCCTGCCGGTCTTTTCACCTCTGCCAGAGGCTCCCTCTCATAGTAATGAACT
AGTCCGTAACTTGAAAGTATTTCGATTTCTTGGCTTTATATATCTTGTGGAAAGGACGATACAAGGCACA
CGTGTCTCACGTC
