>Addgene plasmid #143512 | TFORF1511 | depositor partial sequence | sequence record 282667 | Barcode
TACAAGGCACACGTGTCTCACGTC
